>Addgene plasmid #167417 | pMSR:MSMEG_5328:Dendra | depositor partial sequence | sequence record 325245 | partial
ATGACCATGGCTACCGATTACGACGCGCCTCGTACCAAAGAGGTCGACGAGGTTGCCGACGAGTCACTCG
AAGACCTTGCCGCCCGACGCGCGTCCGCCGACACTGCGGTGATCGACGAGGACGAGGTCGTCGACTCATT
CGACCTCCCCGACGTGGACCTCACCGGTGAGGAACTCACAGTCCGGGTGGTCCCCAAGCAGCAGGACGAG
TTCACCTGCTCCAGCTGCTTCCTGGTGCAGCACCAGAACCGTCTGGCTCTGCAACGCGGCAACGAGCAGA
TCTGCGTCGACTGCGTC
