[The description below was written by a language model from this plasmid's Addgene catalogue record.]
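Description:
pMSR:MSMEG_5328:Dendra is a bacterial expression plasmid built on the pMSR:Dendra backbone, an integrating mycobacterial vector that inserts at the L5 phage attachment site of the mycobacterial chromosome rather than replicating episomally in that host. It is propagated as a high-copy plasmid in E. coli under apramycin selection. The vector type entry also notes that it supports T7-driven expression in E. coli, so the same construct can serve for protein production there as well as for single-copy expression in mycobacteria. No feature table accompanies the record, so the identity of the E. coli origin, the integrase cassette and the exact layout of the T7 element are not stated.

The insert is the Mycobacterium smegmatis open reading frame MSMEG_5328, derived from the M. smegmatis reference genome sequence and introduced by ligation-independent cloning between an AseI site, which was destroyed, and a HindIII site, which was retained. The function of the gene product is not given in the record. Expression is driven by the pmycTetO promoter, a mycobacterial promoter carrying tet operator sequences, which generally allows tetracycline-responsive control in strains that supply a Tet repressor. The coding sequence is fused at its C terminus through a glycine-alanine linker to Dendra2, a green-to-red photoconvertible fluorescent protein, followed by a single FLAG epitope.

The stated purpose is a C-terminal fluorescent fusion, and the plasmid belongs to a systematic mycobacterial resource collection. Such a fusion is suited to visualising subcellular localisation of the protein in live mycobacteria, while the FLAG tag permits antibody-based detection or purification.
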