Addgene plasmid #167417: pMSR:MSMEG_5328:Dendra
Purpose: C-term fluorescent fusion
Depositing lab: Keith Derbyshire & Joseph Wade. Depositing organization: Wadsworth Center, New York State Department of Health. Publication: A Mycobacterial Systems Resource for the Research Community. Judd JA, Canestrari J, Clark R, Joseph A, Lapierre P, Lasek-Nesselquist E, Mir M, Palumbo M, Smith C, Stone M, Upadhyay A, Wirth SE, Dedrick RM, Meier CG, Russell DA, Dills A, Dove E, Kester J, Wolf ID, Zhu J, Rubin ER, Fortune S, Hatfull GF, Gray TA, Wade JT, Derbyshire KM. mBio. 2021 Mar 2;12(2). pii: mBio.02401-20. doi: 10.1128/mBio.02401-20. PubMed 33653882.
Backbone
  Vector backbone: pMSR:Dendra
  Vector type: Bacterial Expression ; Integrating Mycobacterial Expression Vector attL5. T7 expression in E. coli
Growth in bacteria
  Bacterial resistance: Apramycin, 25 μg/mL
  Growth temperature: 37°C
  Growth strain: DH5alpha
  Copy number: High Copy
Gene/Insert
  Gene/Insert name: MSMEG_5328
  Species: M. smegmatis
  Promoter: pmycTetO
  Tag / fusion protein: Gly-Ala Linker/Dendra2/1x Flag Tag (C terminal on insert)
  Cloning method: Ligation Independent Cloning
  Sequencing primers: 5′ TGATAGAGTTTGTCCTCCCTATCAG; 3′ TCCATATGCACCTTGACACG
Resource information
  A portion of this plasmid was derived from a plasmid made by: CP000480.1
Terms and licenses: Academic/Nonprofit Terms; Industry Terms: Not Available to Industry
Depositor comments: 5' cloning site: AseI (destroyed), 3' cloning site: HindIII (not destroyed)
How to cite: pMSR:MSMEG_5328:Dendra was a gift from Keith Derbyshire & Joseph Wade (Addgene plasmid # 167417 ; http://n2t.net/addgene:167417 ; RRID:Addgene_167417)
